>Addgene plasmid #232100 | pCRISPEY-Z3-Nat | addgene full sequence | sequence record 462302 | Addgene NGS Result
AAAAAAAAAAAAAGAAAAAAGAATTTTAGGAATACAATGCAGCTTGTAAGTAAAATCTGGAATATTCATA
TCGCCACAACTTCTTATGCTTATAAAAGCACTAATGCCTGAATTTATGTTGAAAATATGTGTCACAAATA
AAGAAACTGTGACATCTGACACATTTCCACGTACCCAATTCGCCCTATAGTGAGTCGTATTACGCGCGCT
CACTGGCCGTCGTTTTACAACGTCGTGACTGGGAAAACCCTGGCGTTACCCAACTTAATCGCCTTGCAGC
ACATCCCCCTTTCGCCAGAATTCGAGCTCGTTTTCGACACTGGATGGCGGCGTTAGTATCGAATCGACAG
CAGTATAGCGACCAGCATTCACATACGATTGACGCATGATATTACTTTCTGCGCACTTAACTTCGCATCT
GGGCAGATGATGTCGAGGCGAAAAAAAATATAAATCACGCTAACATTTGATTAAAATAGAACAACTACAA
TATAAAAAAACTATACAAATGACAAGTTCTTGAAAACAAGAATCTTTTTATTGTCAGTACTGATTAGGGG
CAGGGCATGCTCATGTAGAGCGCCTGCTCGCCGTCCGAGGCGGTGCCGTCGTACAGGGCGGTGTCCAGGC
CGCAGAGGGTGAACCCCATCCGCCGGTACGCGTGGATCGCCGGTGCGTTGACGTTGGTGACCTCCAGCCA
GAGGTGCCCGGCGCCCCGCTCGCGGGCGAACTCCGTCGCGAGCCCCATCAACGCGCGCCCGACCCCGTGC
CCCCGGTGCTCCGGGGCGACCTCGATGTCCTCGACGGTCAGCCGGCGGTTCCAGCCGGAGTACGAGACGA
CCACGAAGCCCGCCAGGTCGCCGTCGTCCCCGTACGCGACGAACGTCCGGGAGTCCGGGTCGCCGTCCTC
CCCGTCGTCCGATTCGTCGTCCGATTCGTCGTCGGGGAACACCTTGGTCAGGGGCGGGTCCACCGGCACC
TCCCGCAGGGTGAAGCCGTCCCCGGTGGCGGTGACGCGGAAGACGGTGTCGGTGGTGAAGGACCCATCCA
GTGCCTCGATGGCCTCGGCGTCCCCCGGGACACTGGTGCGGTACCGGTAAGCCGTGTCGTCAAGAGTGGT
ACCCATGGTTGTTTATGTTCGGATGTGATGTGAGAACTGTATCCTAGCAAGATTTTAAAAGGAAGTATAT
GAAAGAAGAACCTCAGTGGCAAATCCTAACCTTTTATATTTCTCTACAGGGGCGCGGCGTGGGGACAATT
CAACGCGTCTGTGAGGGGAGCGTTTCCCTGCTCGCAGGTCTGCAGCGAGGAGCCGTAATTTTTGCTTCGC
GCCGTGCGGCCATCAAAATGTATGGATGCAAATGATTATACATGGGGATGTATGGGCTAAATGTACGGGC
GACAGTCACATCATGCCCCTGAGCTGCGCACGTCAAGACTGTCAAGGAGGGTATTCTGGGCCTCCATGTC
GCTGGCCGGGTGACCCGGCGGGGACGAGGCAAGCTAAACAGATCTGGCGCGCCTTAATTAACCCGGGGAT
CCTGGCGTAATAGCGAAGAGGCCCGCACCGATCGCCCTTCCCAACAGTTGCGCAGCCTGAATGGCGAATG
G
[124 nt withheld, positions 1612-1735]
C
[91 nt withheld, positions 1737-1827]
A
[49 nt withheld, positions 1829-1877]
CCTTTGACGTTGGAGTCCACGTTCTTT
[37 nt withheld, positions 1905-1941]
ACCCTATCTCGGTCTATTCTTTTGATTTATAAGGGATTTTGCCGATTTCGGCCTATTGGTTAAAAAATGA
GCTGATTTAACAAAAATTTAACGCGAATTTTAACAAAATATTAACGCTTACAATTTCCTGATGCGGTATT
TTCTCCTTACGCATCTGTGCGGTATTTCACACCGCATAGGGTAATAACTGATATAATTAAATTGAAGCTC
TAATTTGTGAGTTTAGTATACATGCATTTACTTATAATACAGTTTTTTAGTTTTGCTGGCCGCATCTTCT
CAAATATGCTTCCCAGCCTGCTTTTCTGTAACGTTCACCCTCTACCTTAGCATCCCTTCCCTTTGCAAAT
AGTCCTCTTCCAACAATAATAATGTCAGATCCTGTAGAGACCACATCATCCACGGTTCTATACTGTTGAC
CCAATGCGTCTCCCTTGTCATCTAAACCCACACCGGGTGTCATAATCAACCAATCGTAACCTTCATCTCT
TCCACCCATGTCTCTTTGAGCAATAAAGCCGATAACAAAATCTTTGTCGCTCTTCGCAATGTCAACAGTA
CCCTTAGTATATTCTCCAGTAGATAGGGAGCCCTTGCATGACAATTCTGCTAACATCAAAAGGCCTCTAG
GTTCCTTTGTTACTTCTTCTGCCGCCTGCTTCAAACCGCTAACAATACCTGGGCCCACCACACCGTGTGC
ATTCGTAATGTCTGCCCATTCTGCTATTCTGTATACACCCGCAGAGTACTGCAATTTGACTGTATTACCA
ATGTCAGCAAATTTTCTGTCTTCGAAGAGTAAAAAATTGTACTTGGCGGATAATGCCTTTAGCGGCTTAA
CTGTGCCCTCCATGGAAAAATCAGTCAAGATATCCACATGTGTTTTTAGTAAACAAATTTTGGGACCTAA
TGCTTCAACTAACTCCAGTAATTCCTTGGTGGTACGAACATCCAATGAAGCACACAAGTTTGTTTGCTTT
TCGTGCATGATATTAAATAGCTTGGCAGCAACAGGACTAGGATGAGTAGCAGCACGTTCCTTATATGTAG
CTTTCGACATGATTTATCTTCGTTTCCTGCAGGTTTTTGTTCTGTGCAGTTGGGTTAAGAATACTGGGCA
ATTTCATGTTTCTTCAACACTACATATGCGTATATATACCAATCTAAGTCTGTGCTCCTTCCTTCGTTCT
TCCTTCTGTTCGGAGATTACCGAATCAAAAAAATTTCAAGGAAACCGAAATCAAAAAAAAGAATAAAAAA
AAAATGATGAATTGAAAAGGTGGTATGGTGCACTCTCAGTACAATCTGCTCTGATGCCGCATAGTTAAGC
CAGCCCCGACACCCGCCAACACCCGCTGACGCGCCCTGACGGGCTTGTCTGCTCCCGGCATCCGCTTACA
GACAAGCTGTGACCGTCTCCGGGAGCTGCATGTGTCAGAGGTTTTCACCGTCATCACCGAAACGCGCGAG
ACGAAAGGGCCTCGTGATACGCCTATTTTTATAGGTTAATGTCATGATAATAATGGTTTCTTAGACGGAT
CGCTTGCCTGTAACTTACACGCGCCTCGTATCTTTTAATGATGGAATAATTTGGGAATTTACTCTGTGTT
TATTTATTTTTATGTTTTGTATTTGGATTTTAGAAAGTAAATAAAGAAGGTAGAAGAGTTACGGAATGAA
GAAAAAAAAATAAACAAAGGTTTAAAAAATTTCAACAAAAAGCGTACTTTACATATATATTTATTAGACA
AGAAAAGCAGATTAAATAGATATACATTCGATTAACGATAAGTAAAATGTAAAATCACAGGATTTTCGTG
TGTGGTCTTCTACACAGACAAGATGAAACAATTCGGCATTAATACCTGAGAGCAGGAAGAGCAAGATAAA
AGGTAGTATTTGTTGGCGATCCCCCTAGAGTCTTTTACATCTTCGGAAAACAAAAACTATTTTTTCTTTA
ATTTCTTTTTTTACTTTCTATTTTTAATTTATATATTTATATTAAAAAATTTAAATTATAATTATTTTTA
TAGCACGTGATGAAAAGGACCCAGGTGGCACTTTTCGGGGAAATGTGCGCGGAACCCCTATTTGTTTATT
TTTCTAAATACATTCAAATATGTATCCGCTCATGAGACAATAACCCTGATAAATGCTTCAATAATATTGA
AAAAGGAAGAGTATGAGTATTCAACATTTCCGTGTCGCCCTTATTCCCTTTTTTGCGGCATTTTGCCTTC
CTGTTTTTGCTCACCCAGAAACGCTGGTGAAAGTAAAAGATGCTGAAGATCAGTTGGGTGCACGAGTGGG
TTACATCGAACTGGATCTCAACAGCGGTAAGATCCTTGAGAGTTTTCGCCCCGAAGAACGTTTTCCAATG
ATGAGCACTTTTAAAGTTCTGCTATGTGGCGCGGTATTATCCCGTATTGACGCCGGGCAAGAGCAACTCG
GTCGCCGCATACACTATTCTCAGAATGACTTGGTTGAGTACTCACCAGTCACAGAAAAGCATCTTACGGA
TGGCATGACAGTAAGAGAATTATGCAGTGCTGCCATAACCATGAGTGATAACACTGCGGCCAACTTACTT
CTGACAACGATCGGAGGACCGAAGGAGCTAACCGCTTTTTTGCACAACATGGGGGATCATGTAACTCGCC
TTGATCGTTGGGAACCGGAGCTGAATGAAGCCATACCAAACGACGAGCGTGACACCACGATGCCTGTAGC
AATGGCAACAACGTTGCGCAAACTATTAACTGGCGAACTACTTACTCTAGCTTCCCGGCAACAATTAATA
GACTGGATGGAGGCGGATAAAGTTGCAGGACCACTTCTGCGCTCGGCCCTTCCGGCTGGCTGGTTTATTG
CTGATAAATCTGGAGCCGGTGAGCGTGGGTCTCGCGGTATCATTGCAGCACTGGGGCCAGATGGTAAGCC
CTCCCGTATCGTAGTTATCTACACGACGGGGAGTCAGGCAACTATGGATGAACGAAATAGACAGATCGCT
GAGATAGGTGCCTCACTGATTAAGCATTGGTAACTGTCAGACCAAGTTTACTCATATATACTTTAGATTG
ATTTAAAACTTCATTTTTAATTTAAAAGGATCTAGGTGAAGATCCTTTTTGATAATCTCATGACCAAAAT
CCCTTAACGTGAGTTTTCGTTCCACTGAGCGTCAGACCCCGTAGAAAAGATCAAAGGATCTTCTTGAGAT
CCTTTTTTTCTGCGCGTAATCTGCTGCTTGCAAACAAAAAAACCACCGCTACCAGCGGTGGTTTGTTTGC
CGGATCAAGAGCTACCAACTCTTTTTCCGAAGGTAACTGGCTTCAGCAGAGCGCAGATACCAAATACTGT
TCTTCTAGTGTAGCCGTAGTTAGGCCACCACTTCAAGAACTCTGTAGCACCGCCTACATACCTCGCTCTG
CTAATCCTGTTACCAGTGGCTGCTGCCAGTGGCGATAAGTCGTGTCTTACCGGGTTGGACTCAAGACGAT
AGTTACCGGATAAGGCGCAGCGGTCGGGCTGAACGGGGGGTTCGTGCACACAGCCCAGCTTGGAGCGAAC
GACCTACACCGAACTGAGATACCTACAGCGTGAGCTATGAGAAAGCGCCACGCTTCCCGAAGGGAGAAAG
GCGGACAGGTATCCGGTAAGCGGCAGGGTCGGAACAGGAGAGCGCACGAGGGAGCTTCCAGGGGGAAACG
CCTGGTATCTTTATAGTCCTGTCGGGTTTCGCCACCTCTGACTTGAGCGTCGATTTTTGTGATGCTCGTC
AGGGGGGCGGAGCCTATGGAAAAAGGCCAGCAACGCGGCCTTTTTACGGTTCCTGGCCTTTTGCTGGCCT
TTTGCTGGCCTTTTGCTCGCTCGCGTCGATCTCCCCTCAAGTGGCAAACTGCGACTGATATGAAAGTAAA
GTATCGGACCTTCTATTACGGAATGTATACAAACGCTACAGGATACAGTGATATTAAATAGAAAACAAGT
CTACAATTAAATGGCAGAAAGAAGAACCAGCTTACTACTAACCACCATACTCATCAATACCCAGAGCATC
GGTGAACATCTGCTCAAATTCGAAGTCAGCCATATCCAGCGCACCGTAAGGTGCTGAATCATGTGGAGTG
AAGCCAGGCCCTGGAGAGTCCCCGTCACCCAACATATCTAAATCAAAATCGTCTAAAGCGTCAGCGTGGG
CCATGGCAACGTCTTCACCGTCCAAATGCAGTTCGCTAGATGTAGACCCTGCTGTCGCTAGGTGGGATTG
GTCGGTTTCTTCAACGGAGGCTCCGCCTCTAGAAGTTGGTGCATGCAACCTGTGAGCGTCCAGCATTTCT
AGTAATAAATCATACAGAGGAACGACGTTTTTACACTTCATAGAATACAGGTGCTCCATACCCTTGTTAG
ACATATGTCTAATGTGTGACAAAATTAGTAGTAACTGAGCTAGCCTCTGATGCTGTTGCTGCAGAGTCAA
TCCTGCTTTCGCCATAAGGTGAATCAATGTATCAGTGATCTTGTCCAACACTCTATGTATATGGTCTTTC
TCTTCCAGGCTTTTCAGAGTTGAGCTTAAAAATGTATAGACACCGCTATTTAACAAAATAATTGATTTCA
GGCAAACGAATTCTTCTCCTTGCAAATTCATCATTCTGAACCTGGAGCTAGTGGCAAGAAGCATATCAAA
AATCTCAACCATACCTTCTACGCATTTACCTTGGTTCCTGTCCAATAATAAATTAGGTGCAAATAATAAT
TTTACAGGGTGCTCCATACTTCTCCACACTAATCCGATCATCAATATTTCTAACCACGCGCATTCAAGAA
GATGTACCTGGTCATGTAATGTCAAGTCAACAAAGCCGGGAACTCTTTTGGCCCAATTAATCATATGAAC
TAATTCCCTGTCTGCTAGATTTGTCAAAAGACCCATCATGGAAGCCTCGGAAAAAGGACGAGTTGGGTCG
TATTCACTGTACAATATAGGTGGTTCAGCATCAAGTAGTGCGGAAACCATTTGATCAGCGGTCAAAGACA
GTGCAAGAGAATTCTTCTTAGATCTTTTGATCATTAATGGGCTTGGCCACAAGTTGGCTGCCCTCATGTC
TCCAGCGCTTGGATCTTCTAGGGTTGAGGCTGCTGCCGGAGTGCCCCCACCTCCTGTATGGATCTTTGTA
TGTCTCTTTCTTTCATCAGATCTGGCGAACTTTCTTCCACAAATGTCACACGCGAACGGCTTCTCGCCGG
TGTGGGTTCTAATGTGCGTAGTCAAATGGTCACTTCTGCTGAAGTTTCTCATACAGATTCTACATTGGAA
AGGCTTTTGGCCGGTGTGAATACGAATATGCCTAGTCAGCTCGTCAGATCTGCTGAATCTCCTATCACAA
CTTTCTACAGGGCAAGCGTAGGGTCTCGTTCCCATTGTTAATTCAGTAAATTTTCGATCTTGGGAAGAAA
AAAGCAGTAAGCGTGAAAAATCTAAAAGCTGATGTAGTAGAAGATCCTATTCTTTAACAAAGATTGACCT
TTTCTTTTTCTTCTTGGTTTGAGTAGAAAGGGGAAGGAAGAATACAAGAGAGAGGAAAAAAAGGAAGATA
AAAAGAGAGCGTGATATAAATGAATATATATTAAACAAGAGAGATTGGGAAGGAAAGGATCAAACAAACC
CAAAAATATTTCAAAAAGGAGAGAGAGAGGCGAGTTTGGTTTCAAAACGGTTTATTTATTTATGCAAGAG
GACGTGGAAGAAAAAGAAGAAGGAAGAAAAAAATTTGAAAGAAAAAAACGCGTGGCGGGTAAAGAAGAAA
ATGGAAAATAGAGGCCGGGTGACAGAGAAATATTGAGGGTTAATTGGAAAATATGTTAGGGTGAGGCATA
TGTTTTTAAAGGGACTAGTTTATATTGAATTTTCAAAAATTCTTACTTTTTTTTTGGATGGACGCAAAGA
AGTTTAATAATCATATTACATGGCATTACCACCATATACATATCCATATACATATCCATATCTAATCTTA
CTTATATGTTGTGGAAATGTAAAGAGCCCCATTATCTTAGCCTAAAAAAACCTTCTCTTTGGAACTTTCA
GTAATACGCTTAACTGCTCATTGCTATATTGAAGTGCGGCCGCGTGGGCGTGCGTGGGCGGGCGTGGGCG
TGCGTGGGCGGGCGTGGGCGTGCGTGGGCGTCTAGACCGTGCGTCCTCGTCTTCACCGGTCGCGTTCCTG
AAACGCAGATGTGCCTCGCGCCGCACTGCTCCGAACAATAAAGATTCTACAATACTAGCTTTTATGGTTA
TGAAGAGGAAAAATTGGCAGTAACCTGGCCCCACAAACCTTCAAATTAACGAATCAAATTAACAACCATA
GGATGATAATGCGATTAGTTTTTTAGCCTTATTTCTGGGGTAATTAATCAGCGAAGCGATGATTTTTGAT
CTATTAACAGATATATAAATGGAAAAGCTGCATAACCACTTTAACTAATACTTTCAACATTTTCAGTTTG
TATTACTTCTTATTCAAATGTCATAAAAGTATCAACAAAAAATTGTTAATATACCTCTATACTTTAACGT
CAAGGAGAAAAAACTATAAGGGTGCGCATCTGATGAGTCCGTGAGGACGAAACGAGCTAGCTCGTCATGC
GCACCCTTAGCGAGAGGTTTATCATTAAGGTCAACCTCTGGATGTTGTTTCGGCATCCTGCATTGAATCT
GAGTTACTGTCTGTTTTCCTCTCGAGGTTTCAGAGCTATGCTGGAAACAGCATAGCAAGTTGAAATAAGG
CTAGTCCGTTATCAACTTGAAAAAGTGGCACCGAGTCGGTGCTTTTTGATGGCCGGCATGGTCCCAGCCT
CCTCGCTGGCGCCGGCTGGGCAACACCTTCGGGTGGCGAATGGGACTTAAAGAAAGTGGAATATTCATTC
ATATCATATTTTTTCTATTAACTGCCTGGTTTCTTTTAAATTTTTTATTGGTTGTCGACTTGAACGGAGT
GACAATATATATATATATATTTAATAATGACATCATTATCTGTAAATCTGATTCTTAATGCTATTCTAGT
TATGTAAGAGTGGTCCTTTCCATA
Features (pLannotate 1.2.2; 24 found; start..end, strand, type, name):
    184..202     -  promoter       T7 promoter: promoter for bacteriophage T7 RNA polymerase
    210..298     +  CDS            lacZα (fragment): LacZα fragment of β-galactosidase; lacZ fragment
    351..548     -  terminator     TEF terminator: Ashbya gossypii TEF terminator
    556..1120    -  CDS            NrsR (fragment): nourseothricin acetyltransferase; Streptomyces noursei nat1; confers resistance to nourseothricin
   1127..1470    -  promoter       TEF promoter: Ashbya gossypii TEF promoter
   1542..1608    +  CDS            lacZα (fragment): LacZα fragment of β-galactosidase; lacZ fragment
   1612..2040    +  rep_origin     f1 ori (sequence partly withheld): f1 bacteriophage origin of replication; arrow indicates direction of (+) strand synthesis
   2068..2119    -  misc_feature   bom (fragment): basis of mobility region from pBR322
   2198..3001    -  CDS            URA3: orotidine-5'-phosphate decarboxylase, required for uracil biosynthesis; S. cerevisiae URA3; yeast auxotrophic marker, counterselectable with 5-fluoroorotic acid (5-FOA)
   3002..3217    -  promoter       URA3 promoter: S. cerevisiae URA3
   3225..3274    -  misc_feature   bom (fragment): basis of mobility region from pBR322
   3376..3411    -  CDS            rop (fragment): Rop protein, which maintains plasmids at low copy number; rop
   3479..3982    -  misc_feature   CEN/ARS: S. cerevisiae CEN6 centromere fused to an autonomously replicating sequence
   4019..4123    +  promoter       AmpR promoter: bla
   4124..4984    +  CDS            AmpR: β-lactamase; bla; confers resistance to ampicillin, carbenicillin, and related antibiotics
   5155..5743    +  rep_origin     ori: high-copy-number ColE1/pMB1/pBR322/pUC origin of replication
   5972..6202    -  CDS            VP16_HHV11 (fragment): Experimental evidence at protein level: Swiss-Prot protein existence level 1. May play a role in the aggregation of tegument proteins around nucleocapsids during virus morphogenesis. From Human herpesvirus 1 (strain 17) (HHV-1) (Human herpes simplex virus 1).
   6176..7060    -  CDS            ESR1 (fragment): ESR1_HUMAN - Also known as ESR, NR3A1. Experimental evidence at protein level: Swiss-Prot protein existence level 1. [Isoform 3]: Involved in activation of NOS3 and endothelial nitric oxide production (PubMed:21937726). Isoforms lacking one or several functional domains are thought to modulate transcriptional activity by competitive ligand or DNA binding and/or heterodimerization with the full-length receptor (PubMed:10970861). Binds to ERE and inhibits isoform 1 (PubMed:10970861). From Homo sapiens (Human).
   7241..7330    -  CDS            EGR1 (fragment): EGR1_SERCA - Also known as ZENK From Serinus canaria (Island canary) (Fringilla canaria).
   7855..8066    +  promoter       GAL10 promoter (fragment): S. cerevisiae GAL10; inducible promoter, regulated by Gal4
   8138..8528    +  promoter       GAL1 promoter (fragment): S. cerevisiae GAL1; inducible promoter, regulated by Gal4
   8550..8574    +  misc_RNA       sTRSV HHRz (fragment): hammerhead ribozyme from the tobacco ringspot virus satellite RNA (Khvorova et al., 2003)
   8706..8773    +  misc_RNA       tracrRNA (fragment): trans-activating CRISPR RNA for the Streptococcus pyogenes CRISPR/Cas9 system
   8944..8963    +  promoter       LEU2 promoter (fragment): S. cerevisiae LEU2
