[The description below was written by a language model from this plasmid's Addgene catalogue record and pLannotate feature annotations shown in this document.]
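Description:
pCRISPEY-Z3-Nat is an empty-backbone yeast expression/CRISPR vector for Saccharomyces cerevisiae, derived from pCRISPEY-GAL-Nat and intended for retron-mediated CRISPR-Cas9 genome editing. It is a low-copy centromeric shuttle plasmid. A CEN6/ARS element maintains it in yeast, while a high-copy ColE1/pUC-type origin and the β-lactamase (AmpR) gene support propagation and ampicillin selection in E. coli; an f1 origin is also present. The catalogued yeast selection is nourseothricin, provided by the nat1 acetyltransferase gene flanked by the Ashbya gossypii TEF promoter and terminator. The feature table also annotates a URA3 gene with its own promoter, although the catalogue entry does not list it as a marker.

Compared with the parent, the GAL7 promoter that drove the guide RNA and repair template has been replaced by an estradiol-inducible Z3 promoter, and the Z3EV transcription factor has been added, using material from a pRS416-based Z3EV/Z3pr plasmid. The annotation shows Z3EV as a reverse-strand fusion of an EGR1-type zinc-finger fragment, a fragment of the human estrogen receptor ESR1 and a VP16 fragment. Hormone binding lets this artificial activator switch on its target promoter. The hits labelled as GAL10 and GAL1 promoter fragments lie immediately upstream of the expression cassette and probably correspond to the GAL1-derived Z3 promoter. Downstream are a hammerhead ribozyme fragment and an S. pyogenes tracrRNA scaffold fragment.

No insert is present: users clone a guide RNA and homologous-recombination repair template into the unique XhoI site. Cas9 and retron reverse transcriptase genes are not annotated, and the record does not state where they are supplied.
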