Addgene plasmid #232100: pCRISPEY-Z3-Nat
Purpose: (Empty Backbone) Yeast CEN plasmid for estradiol-inducible expression of CRISPR guide RNA and repair template for homologous recombination, with Z3 promoter and Z3EV transcription factor.
Depositing lab: Jeffrey Lewis. Depositing organization: University of Arkansas. Publication: Improved vectors for retron-mediated CRISPR-Cas9 genome editing in Saccharomyces cerevisiae. Stuecker TN, Hood SE, Molina Pineda J, Lenaduwe S, Winter J, Sadhu MJ, Lewis JA. G3 (Bethesda). 2025 Aug 4:jkaf175. doi: 10.1093/g3journal/jkaf175. PubMed 40758833.
Backbone
  Vector backbone: pCRISPEY-GAL-Nat
  Vector type: Yeast Expression, CRISPR
  Selectable markers: Nourseothricin
Growth in bacteria
  Bacterial resistance: Ampicillin, 100 μg/mL
  Growth temperature: 37°C
  Growth strain: DH5alpha
  Copy number: High Copy
Gene/Insert
  Gene/Insert name: None
Resource information
  A portion of this plasmid was derived from a plasmid made by: David Botstein, pRS416-yZ3EV-Z3pr (Addgene Plasmid #69099)
Terms and licenses: Academic/Nonprofit Terms; Industry Terms: Not Available to Industry
Depositor comments: The GAL7 promoter driving expression of gRNA and repair template in pCRISPEY-GAL-Nat was swapped with an estradiol-inducible Z3 promoter and the Z3EV transcription factor was inserterted. Clone gRNA and repair template into unique XhoI site. Please visit https://doi.org/10.1101/2024.08.06.606807 for bioRxiv preprint.
How to cite: pCRISPEY-Z3-Nat was a gift from Jeffrey Lewis (Addgene plasmid # 232100 ; http://n2t.net/addgene:232100 ; RRID:Addgene_232100)
